>Addgene plasmid #232598 | AnsACR_mCherry_pcDNA3.1 | addgene full sequence | sequence record 467517 | Addgene NGS Result
GACGGATCGGGAGATCTCCCGATCCCCTATGGTGCACTCTCAGTACAATCTGCTCTGATGCCGCATAGTT
AAGCCAGTATCTGCTCCCTGCTTGTGTGTTGGAGGTCGCTGAGTAGTGCGCGAGCAAAATTTAAGCTACA
ACAAGGCAAGGCTTGACCGACAATTGCATGAAGAATCTGCTTAGGGTTAGGCGTTTTGCGCTGCTTCGCG
ATGTACGGGCCAGATATACGCGTTGACATTGATTATTGACTAGTTATTAATAGTAATCAATTACGGGGTC
ATTAGTTCATAGCCCATATATGGAGTTCCGCGTTACATAACTTACGGTAAATGGCCCGCCTGGCTGACCG
CCCAACGACCCCCGCCCATTGACGTCAATAATGACGTATGTTCCCATAGTAACGCCAATAGGGACTTTCC
ATTGACGTCAATGGGTGGAGTATTTACGGTAAACTGCCCACTTGGCAGTACATCAAGTGTATCATATGCC
AAGTACGCCCCCTATTGACGTCAATGACGGTAAATGGCCCGCCTGGCATTATGCCCAGTACATGACCTTA
TGGGACTTTCCTACTTGGCAGTACATCTACGTATTAGTCATCGCTATTACCATGGTGATGCGGTTTTGGC
AGTACATCAATGGGCGTGGATAGCGGTTTGACTCACGGGGATTTCCAAGTCTCCACCCCATTGACGTCAA
TGGGAGTTTGTTTTGGCACCAAAATCAACGGGACTTTCCAAAATGTCGTAACAACTCCGCCCCATTGACG
CAAATGGGCGGTAGGCGTGTACGGTGGGAGGTCTATATAAGCAGAGCTCTCTGGCTAACTAGAGAACCCA
CTGCTTACTGGCTTATCGAAATTAATACGACTCACTATAGGGAGACCCAAGCTGGCTAGTTAAGCTTGGT
ACCGAGCTCGGATCCATGGCAACCCTGCCCGCCATCGACATGGTCTACGTGGTCCAAGGCATCGTGTCCG
TGGTGGCCAGCACACACGCCATTTTCCTGCTGTTTAGATACTTCAAAAGCAGAGGACCTTGGCAGGAGGC
CTTCGTGGTGTGCGTGCAGAGCTTCTGCGCCATCAGCAGCCTGGTGCTTACAGCCGTGGACCAGAGCATC
GAATCCGGCATGGATGTGCTGAACGGCGCCGGCGACACCATCAACATCCTGAGATTCCTGGGATGGTTCG
TGACCTGTCCTGTGCAGGTGGCCGCCCTGTGCAATCTGAATCACATCGCCGATTACGCCAGCGCCGAGGG
CAGCACCCACCAGGGAGGCGCTGGCACCGTGAACGAGGCCACCATGATGGCCATCATGACCAACATGCTG
GTCTGCGCCACCATGATGGCTACCGCTGCTAGCCCTACATTCAAGGTGATCTACTTTCTGGTGGGCGGTG
TTCTCTGTGCCTACCTGTTCTATGTGTTCGGCTCTGTGTTCCGGAAGTACCAGAGACTGGTTCCCGAGTC
TAAGAGCGCTAAAGTGCTGCTGCCTGTGTTTTACCTGGCCTGGTCCCTGTTCCCCATCACCGCCCTGCTG
TCTCCATACGGCTTCAGCACCGTGTCTGAATCTACAGCCGGAGCCATGTTCTCCCTGGCCGACCTGCCTG
CCAAGAACCTGATCGTGGTGCTCATGGGCAACGTGCGGAGAAGCATCGAAAGCAAGACCAGCGGCACAGC
TACAGGCAGCCTGAGCTCTCTGCAGCGGACAGGCAGCGCCGCGGCCGCCGTGAGCAAGGGCGAGGAGGAT
AACATGGCCATCATCAAGGAGTTCATGCGCTTCAAGGTGCACATGGAGGGCTCCGTGAACGGCCACGAGT
TCGAGATCGAGGGCGAGGGCGAGGGCCGCCCCTACGAGGGCACCCAGACCGCCAAGCTGAAGGTGACCAA
GGGTGGCCCCCTGCCCTTCGCCTGGGACATCCTGTCCCCTCAGTTCATGTACGGCTCCAAGGCCTACGTG
AAGCACCCCGCCGACATCCCCGACTACTTGAAGCTGTCCTTCCCCGAGGGCTTCAAGTGGGAGCGCGTGA
TGAACTTCGAGGACGGCGGCGTGGTGACCGTGACCCAGGACTCCTCCCTGCAGGACGGCGAGTTCATCTA
CAAGGTGAAGCTGCGCGGCACCAACTTCCCCTCCGACGGCCCCGTAATGCAGAAGAAGACCATGGGCTGG
GAGGCCTCCTCCGAGCGGATGTACCCCGAGGACGGCGCCCTGAAGGGCGAGATCAAGCAGAGGCTGAAGC
TGAAGGACGGCGGCCACTACGACGCTGAGGTCAAGACCACCTACAAGGCCAAGAAGCCCGTGCAGCTGCC
CGGCGCCTACAACGTCAACATCAAGTTGGACATCACCTCCCACAACGAGGACTACACCATCGTGGAACAG
TACGAACGCGCCGAGGGCCGCCACTCCACCGGCGGCATGGACGAGCTGTACAAGTAACATATGCTCTAGA
GGGCCCGCGGTTCGAAGGTAAGCCTATCCCTAACCCTCTCCTCGGTCTCGATTCTACGCGTACCGGTCAT
CATCACCATCACCATTGAGTTTAAACCCGCTGATCAGCCTCGACTGTGCCTTCTAGTTGCCAGCCATCTG
TTGTTTGCCCCTCCCCCGTGCCTTCCTTGACCCTGGAAGGTGCCACTCCCACTGTCCTTTCCTAATAAAA
TGAGGAAATTGCATCGCATTGTCTGAGTAGGTGTCATTCTATTCTGGGGGGTGGGGTGGGGCAGGACAGC
AAGGGGGAGGATTGGGAAGACAATAGCAGGCATGCTGGGGATGCGGTGGGCTCTATGGCTTCTGAGGCGG
AAAGAACCAGCTGGGGCTCTAGGGGGTATCCCC
[124 nt withheld, positions 2834-2957]
C
[91 nt withheld, positions 2959-3049]
A
[49 nt withheld, positions 3051-3099]
CCTTTGACGTTGGAGTCCACGTTCTTT
[37 nt withheld, positions 3127-3163]
ACCCTATCTCGGTCTATTCTTTTGATTTATAAGGGATTTTGCCGATTTCGGCCTATTGGTTAAAAAATGA
GCTGATTTAACAAAAATTTAACGCGAATTAATTCTGTGGAATGTGTGTCAGTTAGGGTGTGGAAAGTCCC
CAGGCTCCCCAGCAGGCAGAAGTATGCAAAGCATGCATCTCAATTAGTCAGCAACCAGGTGTGGAAAGTC
CCCAGGCTCCCCAGCAGGCAGAAGTATGCAAAGCATGCATCTCAATTAGTCAGCAACCATAGTCCCGCCC
CTAACTCCGCCCATCCCGCCCCTAACTCCGCCCAGTTCCGCCCATTCTCCGCCCCATGGCTGACTAATTT
TTTTTATTTATGCAGAGGCCGAGGCCGCCTCTGCCTCTGAGCTATTCCAGAAGTAGTGAGGAGGCTTTTT
TGGAGGCCTAGGCTTTTGCAAAAAGCTCCCGGGAGCTTGTATATCCATTTTCGGATCTGATCAAGAGACA
GGATGAGGATCGTTTCGCATGATTGAACAAGATGGATTGCACGCAGGTTCTCCGGCCGCTTGGGTGGAGA
GGCTATTCGGCTATGACTGGGCACAACAGACAATCGGCTGCTCTGATGCCGCCGTGTTCCGGCTGTCAGC
GCAGGGGCGCCCGGTTCTTTTTGTCAAGACCGACCTGTCCGGTGCCCTGAATGAACTGCAGGACGAGGCA
GCGCGGCTATCGTGGCTGGCCACGACGGGCGTTCCTTGCGCAGCTGTGCTCGACGTTGTCACTGAAGCGG
GAAGGGACTGGCTGCTATTGGGCGAAGTGCCGGGGCAGGATCTCCTGTCATCTCACCTTGCTCCTGCCGA
GAAAGTATCCATCATGGCTGATGCAATGCGGCGGCTGCATACGCTTGATCCGGCTACCTGCCCATTCGAC
CACCAAGCGAAACATCGCATCGAGCGAGCACGTACTCGGATGGAAGCCGGTCTTGTCGATCAGGATGATC
TGGACGAAGAGCATCAGGGGCTCGCGCCAGCCGAACTGTTCGCCAGGCTCAAGGCGCGCATGCCCGACGG
CGAGGATCTCGTCGTGACCCATGGCGATGCCTGCTTGCCGAATATCATGGTGGAAAATGGCCGCTTTTCT
GGATTCATCGACTGTGGCCGGCTGGGTGTGGCGGACCGCTATCAGGACATAGCGTTGGCTACCCGTGATA
TTGCTGAAGAGCTTGGCGGCGAATGGGCTGACCGCTTCCTCGTGCTTTACGGTATCGCCGCTCCCGATTC
GCAGCGCATCGCCTTCTATCGCCTTCTTGACGAGTTCTTCTGAGCGGGACTCTGGGGTTCGCGAAATGAC
CGACCAAGCGACGCCCAACCTGCCATCACGAGATTTCGATTCCACCGCCGCCTTCTATGAAAGGTTGGGC
TTCGGAATCGTTTTCCGGGACGCCGGCTGGATGATCCTCCAGCGCGGGGATCTCATGCTGGAGTTCTTCG
CCCACCCCAACTTGTTTATTGCAGCTTATAATGGTTACAAATAAAGCAATAGCATCACAAATTTCACAAA
TAAAGCATTTTTTTCACTGCATTCTAGTTGTGGTTTGTCCAAACTCATCAATGTATCTTATCATGTCTGT
ATACCGTCGACCTCTAGCTAGAGCTTGGCGTAATCATGGTCATAGCTGTTTCCTGTGTGAAATTGTTATC
CGCTCACAATTCCACACAACATACGAGCCGGAAGCATAAAGTGTAAAGCCTGGGGTGCCTAATGAGTGAG
CTAACTCACATTAATTGCGTTGCGCTCACTGCCCGCTTTCCAGTCGGGAAACCTGTCGTGCCAGCTGCAT
TAATGAATCGGCCAACGCGCGGGGAGAGGCGGTTTGCGTATTGGGCGCTCTTCCGCTTCCTCGCTCACTG
ACTCGCTGCGCTCGGTCGTTCGGCTGCGGCGAGCGGTATCAGCTCACTCAAAGGCGGTAATACGGTTATC
CACAGAATCAGGGGATAACGCAGGAAAGAACATGTGAGCAAAAGGCCAGCAAAAGGCCAGGAACCGTAAA
AAGGCCGCGTTGCTGGCGTTTTTCCATAGGCTCCGCCCCCCTGACGAGCATCACAAAAATCGACGCTCAA
GTCAGAGGTGGCGAAACCCGACAGGACTATAAAGATACCAGGCGTTTCCCCCTGGAAGCTCCCTCGTGCG
CTCTCCTGTTCCGACCCTGCCGCTTACCGGATACCTGTCCGCCTTTCTCCCTTCGGGAAGCGTGGCGCTT
TCTCATAGCTCACGCTGTAGGTATCTCAGTTCGGTGTAGGTCGTTCGCTCCAAGCTGGGCTGTGTGCACG
AACCCCCCGTTCAGCCCGACCGCTGCGCCTTATCCGGTAACTATCGTCTTGAGTCCAACCCGGTAAGACA
CGACTTATCGCCACTGGCAGCAGCCACTGGTAACAGGATTAGCAGAGCGAGGTATGTAGGCGGTGCTACA
GAGTTCTTGAAGTGGTGGCCTAACTACGGCTACACTAGAAGAACAGTATTTGGTATCTGCGCTCTGCTGA
AGCCAGTTACCTTCGGAAAAAGAGTTGGTAGCTCTTGATCCGGCAAACAAACCACCGCTGGTAGCGGTGG
TTTTTTTGTTTGCAAGCAGCAGATTACGCGCAGAAAAAAAGGATCTCAAGAAGATCCTTTGATCTTTTCT
ACGGGGTCTGACGCTCAGTGGAACGAAAACTCACGTTAAGGGATTTTGGTCATGAGATTATCAAAAAGGA
TCTTCACCTAGATCCTTTTAAATTAAAAATGAAGTTTTAAATCAATCTAAAGTATATATGAGTAAACTTG
GTCTGACAGTTACCAATGCTTAATCAGTGAGGCACCTATCTCAGCGATCTGTCTATTTCGTTCATCCATA
GTTGCCTGACTCCCCGTCGTGTAGATAACTACGATACGGGAGGGCTTACCATCTGGCCCCAGTGCTGCAA
TGATACCGCGAGACCCACGCTCACCGGCTCCAGATTTATCAGCAATAAACCAGCCAGCCGGAAGGGCCGA
GCGCAGAAGTGGTCCTGCAACTTTATCCGCCTCCATCCAGTCTATTAATTGTTGCCGGGAAGCTAGAGTA
AGTAGTTCGCCAGTTAATAGTTTGCGCAACGTTGTTGCCATTGCTACAGGCATCGTGGTGTCACGCTCGT
CGTTTGGTATGGCTTCATTCAGCTCCGGTTCCCAACGATCAAGGCGAGTTACATGATCCCCCATGTTGTG
CAAAAAAGCGGTTAGCTCCTTCGGTCCTCCGATCGTTGTCAGAAGTAAGTTGGCCGCAGTGTTATCACTC
ATGGTTATGGCAGCACTGCATAATTCTCTTACTGTCATGCCATCCGTAAGATGCTTTTCTGTGACTGGTG
AGTACTCAACCAAGTCATTCTGAGAATAGTGTATGCGGCGACCGAGTTGCTCTTGCCCGGCGTCAATACG
GGATAATACCGCGCCACATAGCAGAACTTTAAAAGTGCTCATCATTGGAAAACGTTCTTCGGGGCGAAAA
CTCTCAAGGATCTTACCGCTGTTGAGATCCAGTTCGATGTAACCCACTCGTGCACCCAACTGATCTTCAG
CATCTTTTACTTTCACCAGCGTTTCTGGGTGAGCAAAAACAGGAAGGCAAAATGCCGCAAAAAAGGGAAT
AAGGGCGACACGGAAATGTTGAATACTCATACTCTTCCTTTTTCAATATTATTGAAGCATTTATCAGGGT
TATTGTCTCATGAGCGGATACATATTTGAATGTATTTAGAAAAATAAACAAATAGGGGTTCCGCGCACAT
TTCCCCGAAAAGTGCCACCTGACGTC
Features (pLannotate 1.2.2; 21 found; start..end, strand, type, name):
     28..80      -  misc_feature   bom (fragment): basis of mobility region from pBR322
    235..614     +  enhancer       CMV enhancer: human cytomegalovirus immediate early enhancer
    615..818     +  promoter       CMV promoter: human cytomegalovirus (CMV) immediate early promoter
    814..847     +  LTR            5' LTR (truncated) (fragment): truncated 5' long terminal repeat (LTR) from HIV-1
    863..881     +  promoter       T7 promoter: promoter for bacteriophage T7 RNA polymerase
   1730..2436    +  CDS            mCherry (fragment): monomeric derivative of DsRed fluorescent protein (Shaner et al., 2004) mammalian codon-optimized
   2467..2508    +  CDS            V5 tag: epitope tag from simian virus 5
   2564..2788    +  polyA_signal   bGH poly(A) signal: bovine growth hormone polyadenylation signal
   2792..2813    +  promoter       SV40 promoter (fragment): SV40 enhancer and early promoter
   2834..3262    +  rep_origin     f1 ori (sequence partly withheld): f1 bacteriophage origin of replication; arrow indicates direction of (+) strand synthesis
   3276..3605    +  promoter       SV40 promoter: SV40 enhancer and early promoter
   3672..4463    +  CDS            neo: KKA2_KLEPN - Also known as kan, nptII. Experimental evidence at protein level: Swiss-Prot protein existence level 1. Resistance to kanamycin, neomycin, paromomycin, ribostamycin, butirosin and gentamicin B. From Klebsiella pneumoniae.
   4489..4647    +  CDS            ble (fragment): BLE_KLEPN - Experimental evidence at protein level: Swiss-Prot protein existence level 1. Binding protein with a strong affinity to the bleomycin family of antibiotics. Binds to CL990; an antimitotic-antibiotic compound. From Klebsiella pneumoniae.
   4642..4763    +  polyA_signal   SV40 poly(A) signal: SV40 polyadenylation signal
   4836..4852    -  protein_bind   lac operator: The lac repressor binds to the lac operator to inhibit transcription in E. coli. This inhibition can be relieved by adding lactose or isopropyl-β-D-thiogalactopyranoside (IPTG). lac repressor encoded by lacI
   4860..4890    -  promoter       lac promoter: promoter for the E. coli lac operon
   4905..4926    -  protein_bind   CAP binding site: CAP binding activates transcription in the presence of cAMP. E. coli catabolite activator protein
   4939..5031    -  CDS            lacI (fragment): lac repressor; lacI; The lac repressor binds to the lac operator to inhibit transcription in E. coli. This inhibition can be relieved by adding lactose or isopropyl-β-D-thiogalactopyranoside (IPTG).
   5214..5802    -  rep_origin     ori: high-copy-number ColE1/pMB1/pBR322/pUC origin of replication
   5973..6833    -  CDS            AmpR: β-lactamase; bla; confers resistance to ampicillin, carbenicillin, and related antibiotics
   6834..6938    -  promoter       AmpR promoter: bla
