[The description below was written by a language model from this plasmid's Addgene catalogue record and pLannotate feature annotations shown in this document.]
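Description:
AnsACR_mCherry_pcDNA3.1 is a mammalian expression plasmid of about 7 kb built on the pcDNA3.1 backbone and designed to produce a fluorescently tagged channelrhodopsin in transfected mammalian cells. It is maintained in E. coli at high copy through a ColE1/pUC-type origin and selected with ampicillin via the β-lactamase gene and its native promoter. The backbone also carries an f1 origin for single-stranded DNA production and an SV40 early promoter–driven neomycin phosphotransferase cassette with an SV40 polyadenylation signal, which can be used for G418 selection of stable mammalian lines. Small annotated fragments (lac promoter/operator, lacI, ble, bom, a short LTR-like match) appear to be backbone remnants rather than functional parts.

The payload is AnsACR, a 795 bp coding sequence that the associated publication places among blue-shifted channelrhodopsins from ancyromonads, intended for multiplex optogenetics. The feature table does not annotate the opsin itself, but the unannotated interval between the T7 promoter and mCherry is consistent with its position. Transcription is driven by the human cytomegalovirus immediate early enhancer and promoter and terminated by the bovine growth hormone polyadenylation signal; the T7 promoter upstream of the insert permits in vitro transcription or sequencing. mCherry is fused to the C terminus of AnsACR, allowing expression and membrane localisation to be visualised by red fluorescence. A V5 epitope sequence lies downstream of mCherry, but the record does not indicate whether it is translated in frame with the fusion. The construct is suited to transient expression in cultured mammalian cells, for example to identify expressing cells for characterising the channel's light-gated currents.
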