Addgene plasmid #232598: AnsACR_mCherry_pcDNA3.1
Purpose: Expresses AnsACR_mCherry in mammalian cells
Depositing lab: John Spudich. Depositing organization: University of Texas Health Science Center at Houston. Publication: Blue-shifted ancyromonad channelrhodopsins for multiplex optogenetics. Govorunova EG, Sineshchekov OA, Li H, Gou Y, Chen H, Yang S, Wang Y, Mitchell S, Palmateer A, Brown LS, St-Pierre F, Xue MG, Spudich JL. Elife. 2025 Sep 19;14:RP106508. doi: 10.7554/eLife.106508. PubMed 40970384.
Backbone
  Vector backbone: pcDNA3.1
  Vector type: Mammalian Expression
Growth in bacteria
  Bacterial resistance: Ampicillin, 100 μg/mL
  Growth temperature: 37°C
  Growth strain: DH5alpha
  Copy number: High Copy
Gene/Insert
  Gene/Insert name: AnsACR
  Insert size (bp): 795
  GenBank ID: PQ657777
  Tag / fusion protein: mCherry (C terminal on insert)
Terms and licenses: Academic/Nonprofit Terms; Industry Terms: Not Available to Industry
Depositor comments: Please visit https://doi.org/10.1101/2025.02.24.639930 for bioRxiv preprint.
How to cite: AnsACR_mCherry_pcDNA3.1 was a gift from John Spudich (Addgene plasmid # 232598 ; http://n2t.net/addgene:232598 ; RRID:Addgene_232598)
