>Addgene plasmid #232598 | AnsACR_mCherry_pcDNA3.1 | depositor partial sequence | sequence record 457443 | AnsACR
ATGGCAACCCTGCCCGCCATCGACATGGTCTACGTGGTCCAAGGCATCGTGTCCGTGGTGGCCAGCACAC
ACGCCATTTTCCTGCTGTTTAGATACTTCAAAAGCAGAGGACCTTGGCAGGAGGCCTTCGTGGTGTGCGT
GCAGAGCTTCTGCGCCATCAGCAGCCTGGTGCTTACAGCCGTGGACCAGAGCATCGAATCCGGCATGGAT
GTGCTGAACGGCGCCGGCGACACCATCAACATCCTGAGATTCCTGGGATGGTTCGTGACCTGTCCTGTGC
AGGTGGCCGCCCTGTGCAATCTGAATCACATCGCCGATTACGCCAGCGCCGAGGGCAGCACCCACCAGGG
AGGCGCTGGCACCGTGAACGAGGCCACCATGATGGCCATCATGACCAACATGCTGGTCTGCGCCACCATG
ATGGCTACCGCTGCTAGCCCTACATTCAAGGTGATCTACTTTCTGGTGGGCGGTGTTCTCTGTGCCTACC
TGTTCTATGTGTTCGGCTCTGTGTTCCGGAAGTACCAGAGACTGGTTCCCGAGTCTAAGAGCGCTAAAGT
GCTGCTGCCTGTGTTTTACCTGGCCTGGTCCCTGTTCCCCATCACCGCCCTGCTGTCTCCATACGGCTTC
AGCACCGTGTCTGAATCTACAGCCGGAGCCATGTTCTCCCTGGCCGACCTGCCTGCCAAGAACCTGATCG
TGGTGCTCATGGGCAACGTGCGGAGAAGCATCGAAAGCAAGACCAGCGGCACAGCTACAGGCAGCCTGAG
CTCTCTGCAGCGGACAGGCAGCGCC
